>Addgene plasmid #25295 | BAT8 (3K5K) | depositor partial sequence | sequence record 11769 | Author sequence
AATCGGGCCATCCGCACAGAGAAGATCATCTGCCGGGACGTGGCTCGGGGCTATGAGAACGTGCCCATTC
CCTGTGTCAACGGTGTGGATGGGGAGCCCTGCCCTGAGGATTACAAGTACATCTCAGAGAACTGCGAGAC
GTCCACCATGAACATCGATCGCAACATCACCCACCTGCAGCACTGCACGTGTGTGGACGACTGCTCTAGC
TCCAACTGCCTGTGCGGCCAGCTCAGCATCCGGTGCTGGTATGACAAGGATGGGCGATTGCTCCAGGAAT
TTAACAAGATTGAGCCTCCGCTGATTTTCGAGTGTAACCAGGCGTGCTCATGCTGGAGAAACTGCAAGAA
CCGGGTCGTACAGAGTGGCATCAAGGTGCGGCTACAGCTCTACCGAACAGCCAAGATGGGCTGGGGGGTC
CGCGCCCTGCAGACCATCCCACAGGGGACCTTCATCTGCGAGTATGTCGGGGAGCTGATCTCTGATGCTG
AGGCTGATGTGAGAGAGGATGATTCTTACCTCTTCGACTTAGACAACAAGGATGGAGAGGTGTACTGCAT
AGATGCCCGTTACTATGGCAACATCAGCCGCTTCATCAACCACCTGTGTGACCCCAACATCATTCCCGTC
CGGGTCTTCATGCTGCACCAAGACCTGCGATTTCCACGCATCGCCTTCTTCAGTTCCCGAGACATCCGGA
CTGGGGAGGAGCTAGGGTTTGACTATGGCGACCGCTTCTGGGACATCAAAAGCAAATATTTCACCTGCCA
ATGTGGCTCTGAGAAGTGCAAGCACTCAGCCGAAGCCATTGCCCTGGAGCAGAGCCGTCTGGCCCGCCTG
GAC
