>Addgene plasmid #25295 | BAT8 (3K5K) | addgene partial sequence | sequence record 31378 | 25295 with T7
GGAATTCCCTCTGAATATTTTGTTTACTTTAAGAAGGAGATATACCATGGGCAGCAGCCATCATCATCAT
CATCACAGCAGCGGCCTGGTTCCGCGTGGTAGTAATCGGGCCATCCGCACAGAGAAGATCATCTGCCGGG
ACGTGGCTCGGGGCTATGAGAACGTGCCCATTCCCTGTGTCAACGGTGTGGATGGGGAGCCCTGCCCTGA
GGATTACAAGTACATCTCAGAGAACTGCGAGACGTCCACCATGAACATCGATCGCAACATCACCCACCTG
CAGCACTGCACGTGTGTGGACGACTGCTCTAGCTCCAACTGCCTGTGCGGCCAGCTCAGCATCCGGTGCT
GGTATGACAAGGATGGGCGATTGCTCCAGGAATTTAACAAGATTGAGCCTCCGCTGATTTTCGAGTGTAA
CCAGGCGTGCTCATGCTGGAGAAACTGCAAGAACCGGGTCGTACAGAGTGGCATCAAGGTGCGGCTACAG
CTCTACCGAACAGCCAAGATGGGCTGGGGGGTCCGCGCCCTGCAGACCATCCCACAGGGGACCTTCATCT
GCGAGTATGTCGGGGAGCTGATCTCTGATGCTGAGGCTGATGTGAGAGAGGATGATTCTTACCTCTTCGA
CTTAGACAACAAGGATGGAGAGGTGTACTGCATAGATGCCCGTTACTATGGCAACATCAGCCGCTTCATC
AACCACCTGTGTGACCCCAACATCATTCCCGTCCGGGTCTTCATGCTGCACCAAGACCTGCGATTTCCAC
GCATCGCCTTCTTCAGTTCCCGAGACATCCGGACTGGGGAGGAGCTAGGGTTTGACTATGGCGACCGCTT
CTGGGACATCAAAAGCAAATATTTCACCTGCCAATGTGGCTCTGAGAAGTGCAAGCACTCAGCCGAAGCC
ATTGCCCTGGAGCAGA
