[The description below was written by a language model from this plasmid's Addgene catalogue record.]
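Description:
BAT8 (3K5K) is a bacterial expression plasmid built on the pET28a-LIC backbone, a ligation-independent-cloning derivative of pET28a produced by a structural genomics group. It carries kanamycin resistance for selection and is recorded as low copy. The backbone is listed at 7328 bp without insert. No feature table is supplied with the record, so the regulatory elements are not itemised. However, the listed sequencing primers (T7 forward and T7 terminator reverse) fit the usual pET layout, in which the insert sits between a T7 promoter and a T7 terminator and is expressed in E. coli hosts that supply T7 RNA polymerase.

The insert, designated BAT8_08, is an 843 bp fragment of human EHMT2 (also known as G9a, BAT8 or KMT1C), a histone lysine methyltransferase. The fragment covers the methyltransferase domain rather than the whole protein, and the record notes that it may not be the full open reading frame. It is fused to an N-terminal His tag, which allows the recombinant protein to be purified by immobilised metal affinity chromatography.

The stated purpose is bacterial expression for structure determination, and the construct is linked to the PDB entry 3K5K. It therefore suits production of the isolated G9a catalytic domain for crystallography. By extension it could also serve biochemical or ligand-binding studies of this domain, although the record does not describe such uses. The record states that the plasmid is not available to industry.
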