Addgene plasmid #25295: BAT8 (3K5K)
Purpose: Bacterial expression for structure determination; may not be full ORF
Depositing lab: Cheryl Arrowsmith. Depositing organization: University of Toronto.
Backbone
  Vector backbone: pET28a-LIC
  Backbone manufacturer: SGC
  Backbone size w/o insert (bp): 7328
  Vector type: Bacterial Expression
Growth in bacteria
  Bacterial resistance: Kanamycin, 50 μg/mL
  Growth temperature: 37°C
  Growth strain: DH5alpha
  Copy number: Low Copy
Gene/Insert
  Gene/Insert name: BAT8_08 (alt names: PDB: 3K5K; EHMT2/G9a, methyltransferase domain)
  Species: H. sapiens (human)
  Insert size (bp): 843
  Entrez Gene: EHMT2 (a.k.a. BAT8, C6orf30, G9A, GAT8, KMT1C, NG36)
  Tag / fusion protein: His (N terminal on insert)
  Cloning method: Restriction Enzyme
  Sequencing primers: 5′ T7; 3′ T7-term
Terms and licenses: Academic/Nonprofit Terms; Industry Terms: Not Available to Industry
Depositor comments: PDB: 3K5K. http://www.thesgc.org/structures/3K5K/
How to cite: BAT8 (3K5K) was a gift from Cheryl Arrowsmith (Addgene plasmid # 25295 ; http://n2t.net/addgene:25295 ; RRID:Addgene_25295)
